>Addgene plasmid #247946 | pdFLPtag-SA-SD-1-smGFP-HA | addgene full sequence | sequence record 494252 | Addgene NGS Result
GGCCGCTATGGTGTCCAAGGGCGAGGAAGTGATCAAGGAGTTCATGCGCTTCAAAGTGCGCATGGAGGGC
AGCATGAACGGCCACGAGTTCGAGATTGAGGGCGAGGGCGAGGGACGCCCATATGAGGGAACCCAGACCG
CCAAGCTGAAAGTGACCAAGGGCGGACCCCTGCCCTTCGCCTGGGATATTCTGAGCCCCCAGTTTATGTA
CGGCAGCAAGGCCTACGTGAAGCACCCCGCCGATATCCCCGATTACAAGAAGCTGAGCTTCCCCGAGGGC
TTCAAGTGGGAGCGCGTGATGAACTTCGAGGATGGCGGCCTCGTGACCGTGACCCAGGATAGCAGTCTGC
AGGATGGCACCCTGATCTACAAAGTGAAGATGCGCGGCACCAACTTCCCCCCCGATGGACCCGTGATGCA
GAAGAAGACCATGGGCTGGGAGGCCAGCACCGAGCGCCTGTATCCACGCGACGGCGTGCTGAAGGGCGAG
ATTCATCAGGCCCTGAAGCTGAAGGACGGCGGCCACTACCTGGTGGAGTTCAAGACCATCTACATGGCCA
AGAAGCCCGTGCAGCTGCCCGGCTACTACTACGTGGACACCAAGCTGGATATCACCAGCCACAACGAGGA
TTACACCATCGTGGAGCAGTACGAGCGCAGCGAGGGCCGCCACCATCTGTTTCTGGGACACGGAACCGGC
AGCACCGGAAGCGGAAGTAGTGGAACCGCCAGCAGCGAGGATAACAACATGGCCGTGATTAAGGAGTTTA
TGCGCTTTAAAGTGCGCATGGAGGGATCCATGAATGGACATGAGTTTGAGATCGAGGGCGAGGGCGAGGG
ACGCCCCTACGAGGGCACGCAGACGGCCAAGCTGAAAGTGACGAAGGGCGGACCGCTGCCGTTTGCCTGG
GACATCCTGTCGCCGCAGTTTATGTATGGCTCGAAGGCCTATGTGAAGCACCCGGCCGACATTCCGGACT
ATAAGAAGCTGTCGTTCCCAGAGGGATTCAAGTGGGAGCGCGTGATGAATTTTGAGGACGGCGGACTCGT
GACCGTGACGCAGGACAGTTCCCTGCAGGACGGAACGCTGATCTATAAAGTGAAGATGCGCGGAACGAAT
TTCCCGCCGGACGGCCCAGTGATGCAGAAGAAGACGATGGGATGGGAGGCCTCGACCGAGCGCCTGTACC
CCCGCGACGGCGTGCTGAAGGGCGAGATCCACCAGGCCCTGAAGCTGAAGGATGGCGGACGCTATCTGGT
GGAGTTTAAGACGATCTATATGGCCAAGAAGCCAGTGCAGCTGCCGGGATATTACTATGTGGATACGAAG
CTGGACATTACCTCGCACAATGAGGACTATACGATTGTGGAGCAGTATGAGCGCTCGGAGGGACGCCATC
ACCTGTTTCTGTACGGCATGGATGAGCTGTATAAGTAGGAGGCCGGCCTCGATCTTTGTGAAGGAACCTT
ACTTCTGTGGTGTGACATAATTGGACAAACTACCTACAGAGATTTAAAGCTCTAAGGTAAATATAAAATT
TTTAAGTGTATAATGTGTTAAACTACTGATTCTAATTGTTTGTGTATTTTAGATTCCAACCTATGGAACT
GATGAATGGGAGCAGTGGTGGAATGCCTTTAATGAGGAAAACCTGTTTTGCTCAGAAGAAATGCCATCTA
GTGATGATGAGGCTACTGCTGACTCTCAACATTCTACTCCTCCAAAAAAGAAGAGAAAGGTAGAAGACCC
CAAGGACTTTCCTTCAGAATTGCTAAGTTTTTTGAGTCATGCTGTGTTTAGTAATAGAACTCTTGCTTGC
TTTGCTATTTACACCACAAAGGAAAAAGCTGCACTGCTATACAAGAAAATTATGGAAAAATATTTGATGT
ATAGTGCCTTGACTAGAGATCATAATCAGCCATACCACATTTGTAGAGGTTTTACTTGCTTTAAAAAACC
TCCCACACCTCCCCCTGAACCTGAAACATAAAATGAATGCAATTGTTGTTGTTAACTTGTTTATTGCAGC
TTATAATGGTTACAAATAAAGCAATAGCATCACAAATTTCACAAATAAAGCATTTTTTTCACTGCATTCT
AGTTGTGGTTTGTCCAAACTCATCAATGTATCTTATCATGTCTGGATCTGCGTCGCGCCACTTCAACGCT
CGATGGGAGCGTCATTGGTGGGCGGGGTAACCGTCGAAATCAGTGTTTACGCTTCCAATCGCAACAAAAA
ATTCACTGCAACACTGAAAAGCATACGAAAACGATGAAGATTGTACGAGAAACCATAAAGTATTTTATCC
ACAAAGACACGTATAGCAGAAAAGCCAAGTTAACTCGGCGATAAGTTGTGTACACAAGAATAAAATCGGC
CAGATTCAGTGTTGTCAGAAATAAGAAAACCCCACTATGTTTTTCTTTGCCTTTTCTTTCTCCCAGCGAT
CATTCATTTCGTGGTGAAAGAACGGGGTCATTGCACGGAGTTTCGACTGCGGGAAAGCAGAGCTGCCGTT
CACTTCGTCTATAATTAGCGCTTTCTATTTTCCCCGATTCGGGCCGCTGCTGCGCTTTTCCGCCTGCTGT
TTGTGGCAAGTGTAGCAGCAGGCTGTGCACGCAGTGTGGCATGCACTTGGCTTTCCACCGTTGGTATCGA
TTCTCTGGGACGATGAGTCATTCCTTTCGGGACCACAGCATAATCGTTGCCAGCTCACCGAAATGGTGAC
TTCATTTCTTAACTGCCGTCAAGCATGCGATTGTACATACATACATATTTATATATGTACATATTTATGT
GACTATGGTAGGTCGATATAATAGCAATCAACGCAAGCAAATGTGTCAGTCCTGCTTACAGGAACGATTC
TATTTAGTAATTTTCGTTGTATAAAGTAATTATGTATGTATGTAAGCCCCATAAATCTGAAAACCGGTAG
TCGATCCAACATGGCGACTTGTCCCATCCCCGGCATGTTTAAATATACTAATTATTCTTGAACTAATTTT
AATCAACCGATTTATCTCTCTTCCGCAGGTGGCGGAGGTTCCGGTGGAAGCGGAGGTAGCGGCGGATCCT
ACCCTTATGATGTGCCCGATTATGCTGGCTACCCTTATGATGTTCCTGATTACGCCGGATATCCGTATGA
CGTGCCAGACTACGCGGGAGGTGTGAGCAAGGGAGAGGAGTTGTTTACCGGCGTGGTCCCCATACTGGTG
GAGTTGGATGGCGACGTTAATGGACATAAATTCTCGGTCCGCGGCGAGGGAGAGGGAGACGCCACCAATG
GCAAGCTGACGCTTAAGTTCATTTGCACGACTGGAAAATTGCCTGTCCCCTGGCCGACCCTGGTCACCAC
ACTGGGCGGAGGAGTGCAGTGCTTCTCCCGTTACCCAGACCACATGAAGCAGCACGATTTCTTCAAGAGC
GCAATGCCGGAGGGATACGTGCAAGAACGGACTATTTCCTTCAAGGATGACGGAACCTATAAGACCCGTG
CGGAGGTCAAATTCGAGGGTGACACCCTGGTGAACCGAATTGAACTCAAAGGAATCGATTTCAAGGAGGA
TGGAAATATTCTGGGTCACAAGCTGGAATACAACTTCAACAGCCATAATGTGTACATTACGGCTGATAAG
CAGAAGAACGGCATTAAGGCCAATTTCAAGATCCGCCACAACGTTGAGGGTGGATATCCCTACGACGTGC
CCGATTATGCGGGCGGATATCCGTATGATGTTCCAGATTATGCTGGTGGTGGAGGCTATCCCTATGATGT
CCCCGACTACGCCGGAGGTTACCCATACGATGTGCCCGACTACGCTGGAGGCGATGGCAGCGTGCAGCTG
GCAGATCATTATCAACAGAATACCCCCATAGGTGATGGCCCCGTTCTGCTTCCAGATAATCACTACCTTT
CCACCCAGAGCGTGCTTTCGAAAGACCCGAACGAAAAGCGTGATCACATGGTCCTGCTGGAGTTTGTGAC
CGCGGCTGGAATCACCCTGGGTATGGACGAACTCTACAAGGGTGGCTACCCCTACGATGTCCCGGACTAC
GCTGGATATCCGTATGACGTACCGGACTATGCCGGTTACCCGTACGATGTCCCGGACTACGCTCGATCCG
GAGGTAGCGGTGGAAGCGGAGGTTCCGGAGGTAAGTTATTGAACAATGGCATCAAATGCCTTCATCATCA
CTACCCTTTAGCCCTTAAGACCCCACAATGACCTTACCCACTCAGAGAAAAAAGTAAATATGAAAGCCCA
TTTGAACTTCTAAGCTTGTCGACTTAATTAAATCGATCCTAGGGAAGTTCCTATACTATTTGAAGAATAG
GAACTTCGGAATAGGAACTTCTAAGAGGTTTCATATTGCTAATAGCAGCTACAATCCAGCTACCATTCTG
CGAAGTTCCTATACTTTCTAGAGAATAGGAACTTCGGAATAGGAACTTCGCTGGTACCCTCGAGCCCAAT
TCCCTATTCAGAGTTCTCTTCTTGTATTCAATAATTACTTCTTGGCAGATTTCAGTAGTTGCAGTTGATT
TACTTGGTTGCTGGTTACTTTTAATTGATTCACTTTAACTTGCACTTTACTGCAGATTGTTTAGCTTGTT
CAGCTGCGCTTGTTTATTTGCTTAGCTTTCGCTTAGCGACGTGTTCACTTTGCTTGTTTGAATTGAATTG
TCGCTCCGTAGACGAAGCGCCTCTATTTATACTCCGGCGCTCGCTAGAGTCTCCGCTCGGAGGACAGTAC
TCCGCTCGGAGGACAGTACTCCGCTCGGAGGACAGTACTCCGCTCGGAGGACAGTACTCCGCTCGGAGGA
CAGTACTCCGACCTGCAGGGAATTCCTGCAGACTAGTTCTAGAGTCGACCATCATGATGGACCAGATGGG
TGAGGTGGAGTACGCGCCCGGGGAGCCCAAGGGCACGCCCTGGCACCCGCACCGCGGCTTCGAGACCGTG
ACCTACATCATGCATGGTACCCAGCTTTTGTTCCCTTTAGTGAGGGTTAATTGCGCGCTTGGCGTAATCA
TGGTCATAGCTGTTTCCTGTGTGAAATTGTTATCCGCTCACAATTCCACACAACATACGAGCCGGGAGCA
TAAAGTGTAAAGCCTGGGGTGCCTAATGAGTGAGCTAACTCACATTAATTGCGTTGCGCTCACTGCCCGC
TTTCCAGTCGGGAAACCTGTCGTGCCAGCTGCATTAATGAATCGGCCAACGCGCGGGGAGAGGCGGTTTG
CGTATTGGGCGCTCTTCCGCTTCCTCGCTCACTGACTCGCTGCGCTCGGTCGTTCGGCTGCGGCGAGCGG
TATCAGCTCACTCAAAGGCGGTAATACGGTTATCCACAGAATCAGGGGATAACGCAGGAAAGAACATGTG
AGCAAAAGGCCAGCAAAAGGCCAGGAACCGTAAAAAGGCCGCGTTGCTGGCGTTTTTCCATAGGCTCCGC
CCCCCTGACGAGCATCACAAAAATCGACGCTCAAGTCAGAGGTGGCGAAACCCGACAGGACTATAAAGAT
ACCAGGCGTTTCCCCCTGGAAGCTCCCTCGTGCGCTCTCCTGTTCCGACCCTGCCGCTTACCGGATACCT
GTCCGCCTTTCTCCCTTCGGGAAGCGTGGCGCTTTCTCATAGCTCACGCTGTAGGTATCTCAGTTCGGTG
TAGGTCGTTCGCTCCAAGCTGGGCTGTGTGCACGAACCCCCCGTTCAGCCCGACCGCTGCGCCTTATCCG
GTAACTATCGTCTTGAGTCCAACCCGGTAAGACACGACTTATCGCCACTGGCAGCAGCCACTGGTAACAG
GATTAGCAGAGCGAGGTATGTAGGCGGTGCTACAGAGTTCTTGAAGTGGTGGCCTAACTACGGCTACACT
AGAAGAACAGTATTTGGTATCTGCGCTCTGCTGAAGCCAGTTACCTTCGGAAAAAGAGTTGGTAGCTCTT
GATCCGGCAAACAAACCACCGCTGGTAGCGGTGGTTTTTTTGTTTGCAAGCAGCAGATTACGCGCAGAAA
AAAAGGATCTCAAGAAGATCCTTTGATCTTTTCTACGGGGTCTGACGCTCAGTGGAACGAAAACTCACGT
TAAGGGATTTTGGTCATGAGATTATCAAAAAGGATCTTCACCTAGATCCTTTTAAATTAAAAATGAAGTT
TTAAATCAATCTAAAGTATATATGAGTAAACTTGGTCTGACAGTTACCAATGCTTAATCAGTGAGGCACC
TATCTCAGCGATCTGTCTATTTCGTTCATCCATAGTTGCCTGACTCCCCGTCGTGTAGATAACTACGATA
CGGGAGGGCTTACCATCTGGCCCCAGTGCTGCAATGATACCGCGAGACCCACGCTCACCGGCTCCAGATT
TATCAGCAATAAACCAGCCAGCCGGAAGGGCCGAGCGCAGAAGTGGTCCTGCAACTTTATCCGCCTCCAT
CCAGTCTATTAATTGTTGCCGGGAAGCTAGAGTAAGTAGTTCGCCAGTTAATAGTTTGCGCAACGTTGTT
GCCATTGCTACAGGCATCGTGGTGTCACGCTCGTCGTTTGGTATGGCTTCATTCAGCTCCGGTTCCCAAC
GATCAAGGCGAGTTACATGATCCCCCATGTTGTGCAAAAAAGCGGTTAGCTCCTTCGGTCCTCCGATCGT
TGTCAGAAGTAAGTTGGCCGCAGTGTTATCACTCATGGTTATGGCAGCACTGCATAATTCTCTTACTGTC
ATGCCATCCGTAAGATGCTTTTCTGTGACTGGTGAGTACTCAACCAAGTCATTCTGAGAATAGTGTATGC
GGCGACCGAGTTGCTCTTGCCCGGCGTCAATACGGGATAATACCGCGCCACATAGCAGAACTTTAAAAGT
GCTCATCATTGGAAAACGTTCTTCGGGGCGAAAACTCTCAAGGATCTTACCGCTGTTGAGATCCAGTTCG
ATGTAACCCACTCGTGCACCCAACTGATCTTCAGCATCTTTTACTTTCACCAGCGTTTCTGGGTGAGCAA
AAACAGGAAGGCAAAATGCCGCAAAAAAGGGAATAAGGGCGACACGGAAATGTTGAATACTCATACTCTT
CCTTTTTCAATATTATTGAAGCATTTATCAGGGTTATTGTCTCATGAGCGGATACATATTTGAATGTATT
TAGAAAAATAAACAAATAGGGGTTCCGCGCACATTTCCCCGAAAAGTGCCACCTAAATTGTAAGCGTTAA
TATTTTGTTAAAATTCGCGTTAAATTTTTGTTAAATCAGCTCATTTTTTAACCAATAGGCCGAAATCGGC
AAAATCCCTTATAAATCAAAAGAATAGACCGAGATAGGGT
[37 nt withheld, positions 7321-7357]
AAAGAACGTGGACTCCAACGTCAAAGG
[49 nt withheld, positions 7385-7433]
T
[91 nt withheld, positions 7435-7525]
G
[124 nt withheld, positions 7527-7650]
CCCATTCGCCATTCAGGCTGCGCAACTGTTGGGAAGGGCGATCGGTGCGGGCCTCTTCGCTATTACGCCA
GCTGGCGAAAGGGGGATGTGCTGCAAGGCGATTAAGTTGGGTAACGCCAGGGTTTTCCCAGTCACGACGT
TGTAAAACGACGGCCAGTGAGCGCGCGTAATACGACTCACTATAGGGCGAATTGGAGCTCGCTAGCGATG
TAGGTCACGGTCTCGAAGCCGCGGTGCGGGTGCCAGGGCGTGCCCTTGGGCTCCCCGGGCGCGTACTCCA
CCTCACCCATCTGGTCCATCATGATGGTCGACAAGCTTGGATCCGATGTCCCAATACGCGTAGGCCTGAA
GTTCCTATTCCGAAGTTCCTATTCTTCAAATAGTATAGGAACTTCTCTTTGCACCATTTCAAAGAATAAC
AGTGATAATTTCTGGGTTAAGGCAAGAAGTTCCTATTCCGAAGTTCCTATTCTCTAGAAAGTATAGGAAC
TTCGC
Features (pLannotate 1.2.2; 27 found; start..end, strand, type, name):
      8..1435    +  CDS            tdTomato: tdTomato is a basic (constitutively fluorescent) orange fluorescent protein published in 2004, derived from Discosoma sp.. It is reported to be a somewhat slowly-maturing tandem dimer with low acid sensitivity.
   1451..1525    +  CDS            small t antigen (fragment): SV40 (simian virus 40) small t antigen
   1527..1592    +  intron         small t intron: SV40 (simian virus 40) small t antigen intron
   1722..1742    +  CDS            SV40 NLS: nuclear localization signal of SV40 (simian virus 40) large T antigen
   1749..1883    +  CDS            LT_POVHA (fragment): Protein inferred from homology: Swiss-Prot protein existence level 3. Isoform large T antigen is a key early protein essential for both driving viral replication and inducing cellular transformation. Plays a role in viral genome replication by driving entry of quiescent cells into the cell cycle and by autoregulating the synthesis of viral early mRNA. Displays highly oncogenic activities by corrupting the host cellular checkpoint mechanisms that guard cell division and the transcription, replication, and repair of DNA. Participates in the modulation of cellular gene expression preceeding viral
   1908..1991    +  CDS            large T antigen (fragment): large T antigen from SV40 (simian virus 40)
   2014..2148    +  polyA_signal   SV40 poly(A) signal: SV40 polyadenylation signal
   3176..4030    +  CDS            vsfGFP-9 (fragment): vsfGFP-9 is a basic (constitutively fluorescent) green fluorescent protein published in 2015, derived from Aequorea victoria. It has low acid sensitivity.
   4362..4411    +  intron         β-globin intron (fragment): internally truncated intron from human β-globin
   4412..4459    -  protein_bind   FRT: FLP-mediated recombination occurs in the 8-bp core sequence TCTAGAAA (Turan and Bode, 2011). FLP recombinase from the Saccharomyces cerevisiae 2μ plasmid
   4489..4727    -  promoter       hsp70 promoter: Drosophila melanogaster hsp70Bb promoter
   4746..4840    -  protein_bind   5X UAS: five tandem copies of the "ScaI site" 17-mer CGGAGTACTGTCCTCCG, an upstream activating sequence (UAS) that efficiently binds yeast Gal4 (Webster et al., 1988; Pfeiffer et al., 2010) GAL4
   4895..4964    -  protein_bind   attB: attB site for the φC31 integrase (Groth et al., 2000) phage φC31 integrase
   5004..5022    -  promoter       T3 promoter: promoter for bacteriophage T3 RNA polymerase
   5067..5083    -  protein_bind   lac operator: The lac repressor binds to the lac operator to inhibit transcription in E. coli. This inhibition can be relieved by adding lactose or isopropyl-β-D-thiogalactopyranoside (IPTG). lac repressor encoded by lacI
   5091..5121    -  promoter       lac promoter: promoter for the E. coli lac operon
   5136..5157    -  protein_bind   CAP binding site: CAP binding activates transcription in the presence of cAMP. E. coli catabolite activator protein
   5170..5262    -  CDS            lacI (fragment): lac repressor; lacI; The lac repressor binds to the lac operator to inhibit transcription in E. coli. This inhibition can be relieved by adding lactose or isopropyl-β-D-thiogalactopyranoside (IPTG).
   5445..6033    -  rep_origin     ori: high-copy-number ColE1/pMB1/pBR322/pUC origin of replication
   6204..7064    -  CDS            AmpR: β-lactamase; bla; confers resistance to ampicillin, carbenicillin, and related antibiotics
   7065..7169    -  promoter       AmpR promoter: bla
   7222..7650    -  rep_origin     f1 ori (sequence partly withheld): f1 bacteriophage origin of replication; arrow indicates direction of (+) strand synthesis
   7655..7810    -  CDS            lacZα (fragment): LacZα fragment of β-galactosidase; lacZ fragment
   7818..7836    +  promoter       T7 promoter: promoter for bacteriophage T7 RNA polymerase
   7872..7941    +  protein_bind   attB: attB site for the φC31 integrase (Groth et al., 2000) phage φC31 integrase
   8045..8095    +  intron         β-globin intron (fragment): internally truncated intron from human β-globin
   8096..8143    +  protein_bind   FRT: FLP-mediated recombination occurs in the 8-bp core sequence TCTAGAAA (Turan and Bode, 2011). FLP recombinase from the Saccharomyces cerevisiae 2μ plasmid
