[The description below was written by a language model from this plasmid's Addgene catalogue record and pLannotate feature annotations shown in this document.]
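Description:
pdFLPtag-SA-SD-1-smGFP-HA is a Drosophila donor plasmid built on the pFlpStop-attB-UAS-2.1-tdTom backbone and designed for recombinase-mediated cassette exchange (RMCE). It is maintained in E. coli through a high-copy ColE1/pUC origin with ampicillin selection (AmpR). It also retains pBluescript-type remnants: an f1 ori, lac promoter/operator and lacZα fragments, and flanking T3 and T7 promoters. Two φC31 attB sites in opposite orientation bracket the payload, so φC31 integrase can swap the whole cassette into a genomic landing site flanked by attP sites. By general practice such a site would be an intronic insertion in the gene of interest, although the record does not name the target lines.

Between the attB sites, a pair of FRT sites in inverted orientation encloses the functional core, so FLP recombinase can flip it. This inversion is the basis for the conditional behaviour stated in the purpose. The core contains the smGFP-HA tag, which is annotated only as a GFP-family coding fragment; the HA epitopes are not annotated separately. According to the plasmid name, the tag is framed by a splice acceptor and a splice donor so that it acts as an artificial exon in reading frame 1, and short intron-like fragments annotated next to each FRT are consistent with this. In the productive orientation, the endogenous protein would therefore be tagged internally with smGFP-HA.

A 5X UAS element and the hsp70 minimal promoter lie just outside one FRT and point into the invertible segment, which carries tdTomato followed by an SV40 small t intron and poly(A) signal. This arrangement is consistent with GAL4-driven tdTomato reporting the orientation of the cassette. The catalogue describes "dual membrane labelling", but the feature table shows no membrane-targeting sequence or second label, and part of the cassette is unannotated.
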