Addgene plasmid #247946: pdFLPtag-SA-SD-1-smGFP-HA
Purpose: Conditional tagging of endogenous proteins with smGFP-HA in open reading frame 1, with dual membrane labelling
Depositing lab: Sha Liu. Depositing organization: Vlaams Instituut voor Biotechnologie (VIB, vzw). Publication: dFlpTag, a RMCE-based tool for simultaneous endogenous protein tagging and cell labeling in Drosophila. Li L, Yan J, Ruan Y, Dyson MC, Laenen F, Liu S, Xie X. Sci Rep. 2025 Nov 27;15(1):45542. doi: 10.1038/s41598-025-30193-0. PubMed 41310158.
Backbone
  Vector backbone: pFlpStop-attB-UAS-2.1-tdTom
  Vector type: Insect Expression
Growth in bacteria
  Bacterial resistance: Ampicillin, 100 μg/mL
  Growth temperature: 37°C
  Growth strain: NEB Stable
  Copy number: Unknown
Gene/Insert
  Gene/Insert name: smGFP-HA
  Species: Synthetic
  GenBank ID: PV099653
  Tag / fusion protein: smGFP-HA
Terms and licenses: Academic/Nonprofit Terms; Industry Terms: Not Available to Industry
How to cite: pdFLPtag-SA-SD-1-smGFP-HA was a gift from Sha Liu (Addgene plasmid # 247946 ; http://n2t.net/addgene:247946 ; RRID:Addgene_247946)
